>Addgene plasmid #158484 | pZA6 | addgene full sequence | sequence record 309731 | Addgene NGS Result
CTTTCCTGCGTTATCCCCTGATTCTGTGGATAACCGTATTACCGCCTTTGAGTGAGCTGATACCGCTCGC
CGCAGCCGAACGACCGAGCGCAGCGAGTCAGTGAGCGAGGAAGCGGAAGAGCGCCCAATACGCAAACCGC
CTCTCCCCGCGCGTTGGCCGATTCATTAATGCAGCTGGCACGACAGGTTTCCCGACTGGAAAGCGGGCAG
TGAGCGCAACGCAATTAATACGCGTACCGCTAGCCAGGAAGAGTTTGTAGAAACGCAAAAAGGCCATCCG
TCAGGATGGCCTTCTGCTTAGTTTGATGCCTGGCAGTTTATGGCGGGCGTCCTGCCCGCCACCCTCCGGG
CCGTTGCTTCACAACGTTCAAATCCGCTCCCGGCGGATTTGTCCTACTCAGGAGAGCGTTCACCGACAAA
CAACAGATAAAACGAAAGGCCCAGTCTTCCGACTGAGCCTTTCGTTTTATTTGATGCCTGGCAGTTCCCT
ACTCTCGCGTTAACGCTAGCATGGATGTTTTCCCAGTCACGACGTTGTAAAACGACGGCCAGTCTTAAGC
TCGGGCCCCAAATAATGATTTTATTTTGACTGATAGTGACCTGTTCGTTGCAACAAATTGATGAGCAATG
CTTTTTTATAATGCCAACTTTGTACAAAAAAGCAGGCTCCGAATTCGCCCTTAATGGTCTCTAATGGTGG
ATGCGGTGGTCACTGTATTCTTGGAGAAACTTCTGCATGTTCTCACAGAGGAGAGTAGGTTTCTTACTAA
ATACAGACAGCAGTTTGAAAAACTGAAGAACGAGCTGCTATTCATGCAAAGCTTTCTCAAAGATGCAGAG
AGGCTCAAGAGGAAAAACAACACCCTTAAAGGAGTCATGTCCTGTTTGCGAGACTTAATCTTTGAAGCTG
AAGAGATACTTGAGGACTGCCAGAATCAATCTGCAGATAGCGATCGGGCTACTACATGCTTCCATCCTAA
AAGGCTCTCTCTTCGCCATCAAACTGGGAAGTGCCTTGCTAAAATCAATGACAGAATCTCGGAGATAAAG
CAAAACATTTCAACATATCTTGGAGTACCACTTCTCGAAGAAGGAAGTATGGAGGCACACAATAATCTAA
TGTCAAGATGGACTTCTTCCCTTTATGACCACACTCAGGTAGTTGGTTTGGAAGGTGACACTGAGAAGAT
AAAGGATTGGCTATTTGAAGCAAGAGATGGTTTACTTACCATTGCATTTGTGGGTATGGGAGGACTTGGT
AAAACCACTCTTGCTCAGAAAGTTTTCAATGACAAAAGGGTGGAGGATCACTTGGAGAGGAGGATTTGGG
TGTCTGTTTCTCAAACATTTACTGAGGAACAAGTCATGAGAAGCATATTGAGGAGTTTAGGAGATGCATG
TGTTGGTGATGACCAGTGTGAACTGTTAAGAAAAATAAACCAGTACCTTTTGGGAAAGAGGTTTTTGATT
GTTATGGATGATGTTTGGAGCTGGGACAATGCCTGGTGGCAAAAAATCTATACTGGACTGCCCAAAGGAA
ATGGGAGCACTGTTATTGTAACAACGAGAAATGAGCTAGTCGCTCGCAAGATGGGAGTTACAGAAGCAAG
AATACATTGGCCAAAATTCCTCAATGAGCACTACAGTTGGTTACTATTCCGGAAGATTGCATTTGCAGGA
AGTGCAGGTGAATGCCATTTCCCCGAGTTGGAGGACGTGGGAAAGGAGATTGTGGAAAAATGCAAGGGAC
TTCCTTTAGCAATCAAAGCAGTAGGAGGAGTGATGCTTTGCAAGCCATCTTACTATCACGAATGGAGGCG
TATTTCAAATCATTTCCGTGATGAATTGAAAGAAAATGATGACTCAGTGATGGCCTCACTACAGTTGAGC
TATGATGAACTCCCTCCTTACTTGAAATCCTGTTTCCTCTGTTTTTCACTCTTTCCTGAGGATTGTGTCA
TACCAAAAGACCAACTGATCCGTTGGTGGATTGGAGAAGGTTTCATACCTCTGAGAAGTGGTAGGTTATC
GACTGAAGTGGGAGAAGATTGTTTCTCACAACTATCCAATCGGTGTTTGATAGAAGTTGTTGATAAGGCT
TACAATGGTGTGATCCACACATGCAAAATGCATGTTATGGTTCGTGACTTGGTGATCAAATTAGCCGAGG
ATGATGCATTTTTCACCCCAGCTGATGCAACTTGTCGGCATTTGGGTATTAAGAGTGAGATGAATTGGAA
GCAACTATTGAGCAATCAAAAATTACGAGCACTGCTAACAACCACCAAGAGTGGTGAAGTTAACAAAATC
CATTCCGACATTGCCAAGAAGCTGTGCAAGAGTCGACACCTCCAAGTATTGGATCTGTCAAAATCAATTT
TCGATGTGCCTCTTTCAAGTTTGTTGGAAGGAATTGGATCTGCTAAGCAGCTCACTTATCTCAGTTTAAG
CAATACACATCCAATGATTGGAGTTCCAGCTTCCATATCCAAGCTTGAAAAATTACAGATTTTGGATTTC
AGCTATTGCCAAAATATGAAAATGCTCCCCTCTTGCGTTCTGACATTTGAGGAACTTGCTGTTTTGGATG
TGAACAACTGTGGTTCCCTTGAGTACCTTCCAAAAGGATTAAGTAGGCTTTCCAATCTTCAAGTATTGCT
TGGGTTTAAGCCTGCAAAATTAAGCCAACCAGGAGGTTGTCGTATTGCTGAGCTCAGAAGCCTGACTCGA
CTCAGAACTCTCAGTTTAAGACTAACCGAAAATGAGGAGATTGGAGACGATGAGGGGAACGCACTGGTAG
ATCTCCAAGAACTTCAATTTTTAACAATAAGTTGCTTTGGCAGTCAAGATAATGGACTTGCGACAAAACT
TGGTAGACTTTATCCTCCACGACAACTCCACGAGCTGATTCTCAAATTTTATCCAAGTAAGACAAGTCCT
GAATGGCTTAACCCCAATCTCTCCCCCATGTTGCGATATTTATCAATCATCTCTGGTGATATTACACAAA
TGCACGAGAACTTCTGGGGTGATGGTAGTACTGCTTGGAAAATTGAGGGCTTAATGTTGGAATCTTTATC
GGATTTGAGATTGGAATGGTCAGCAATGCATCAAGTCATGCCTTCGTTAAGAATACTCAAGGTTAGCTGG
TGCCCTGAGTTGGAGTCATTTCCAATTGAAGATGCAGGGTTTAGAGGGGGTCTATGGAAGAAGGAAGAAC
ATAGGAACTAAGCTTAGAGACCATTAAGGGCGAATTCGACCCAGCTTTCTTGTACAAAGTTGGCATTATA
AAAAATAATTGCTCATCAATTTGTTGCAACGAACAGGTCACTATCAGTCAAAATAAAATCATTATTTGCC
ATCCAGCTGATATCCCCTATAGTGAGTCGTATTACATGGTCATAGCTGTTTCCTGGCAGCTCTGGCCCGT
GTCTCAAAATCTCTGATGTTACATTGCACAAGATAAAAATATATCATCATGCCTCCTCTAGACCAGCCAG
GACAGAAATGCCTCGACTTCGCTGCTACCCAAGGTTGCCGGGTGACGCACACCGTGGAAACGGATGAAGG
CACGAACCCAGTGGACATAAGCCTGTTCGGTTCGTAAGCTGTAATGCAAGTAGCGTATGCGCTCACGCAA
CTGGTCCAGAACCTTGACCGAACGCAGCGGTGGTAACGGCGCAGTGGCGGTTTTCATGGCTTGTTATGAC
TGTTTTTTTGGGGTACAGTCTATGCCTCGGGCATCCAAGCAGCAAGCGCGTTACGCCGTGGGTCGATGTT
TGATGTTATGGAGCAGCAACGATGTTACGCAGCAGGGCAGTCGCCCTAAAACAAAGTTAAACATTATGAG
GGAAGCGGTGATCGCCGAAGTATCGACTCAACTATCAGAGGTAGTTGGCGTCATCGAGCGCCATCTCGAA
CCGACGTTGCTGGCCGTACATTTGTACGGCTCCGCAGTGGATGGCGGCCTGAAGCCACACAGTGATATTG
ATTTGCTGGTTACGGTGACCGTAAGGCTTGATGAAACAACGCGGCGAGCTTTGATCAACGACCTTTTGGA
AACTTCGGCTTCCCCTGGAGAGAGCGAGATTCTCCGCGCTGTAGAAGTCACCATTGTTGTGCACGACGAC
ATCATTCCGTGGCGTTATCCAGCTAAGCGCGAACTGCAATTTGGAGAATGGCAGCGCAATGACATTCTTG
CAGGTATCTTCGAGCCAGCCACGATCGACATTGATCTGGCTATCTTGCTGACAAAAGCAAGAGAACATAG
CGTTGCCTTGGTAGGTCCAGCGGCGGAGGAACTCTTTGATCCGGTTCCTGAACAGGATCTATTTGAGGCG
CTAAATGAAACCTTAACGCTATGGAACTCGCCGCCCGACTGGGCTGGCGATGAGCGAAATGTAGTGCTTA
CGTTGTCCCGCATTTGGTACAGCGCAGTAACCGGCAAAATCGCGCCGAAGGATGTCGCTGCCGACTGGGC
AATGGAGCGCCTGCCGGCCCAGTATCAGCCCGTCATACTTGAAGCTAGACAGGCTTATCTTGGACAAGAA
GAAGATCGCTTGGCCTCGCGCGCAGATCAGTTGGAAGAATTTGTCCACTACGTGAAAGGCGAGATCACCA
AGGTAGTCGGCAAATAACCCTCGAGCCACCCATGACCAAAATCCCTTAACGTGAGTTACGCGTCGTTCCA
CTGAGCGTCAGACCCCGTAGAAAAGATCAAAGGATCTTCTTGAGATCCTTTTTTTCTGCGCGTAATCTGC
TGCTTGCAAACAAAAAAACCACCGCTACCAGCGGTGGTTTGTTTGCCGGATCAAGAGCTACCAACTCTTT
TTCCGAAGGTAACTGGCTTCAGCAGAGCGCAGATACCAAATACTGTTCTTCTAGTGTAGCCGTAGTTAGG
CCACCACTTCAAGAACTCTGTAGCACCGCCTACATACCTCGCTCTGCTAATCCTGTTACCAGTGGCTGCT
GCCAGTGGCGATAAGTCGTGTCTTACCGGGTTGGACTCAAGACGATAGTTACCGGATAAGGCGCAGCGGT
CGGGCTGAACGGGGGGTTCGTGCACACAGCCCAGCTTGGAGCGAACGACCTACACCGAACTGAGATACCT
ACAGCGTGAGCTATGAGAAAGCGCCACGCTTCCCGAAGGGAGAAAGGCGGACAGGTATCCGGTAAGCGGC
AGGGTCGGAACAGGAGAGCGCACGAGGGAGCTTCCAGGGGGAAACGCCTGGTATCTTTATAGTCCTGTCG
GGTTTCGCCACCTCTGACTTGAGCGTCGATTTTTGTGATGCTCGTCAGGGGGGCGGAGCCTATGGAAAAA
CGCCAGCAACGCGGCCTTTTTACGGTTCCTGGCCTTTTGCTGGCCTTTTGCTCACATGTT
Features (pLannotate 1.2.2; 12 found; start..end, strand, type, name):
    121..213     +  CDS            lacI (fragment): lac repressor; lacI; The lac repressor binds to the lac operator to inhibit transcription in E. coli. This inhibition can be relieved by adding lactose or isopropyl-β-D-thiogalactopyranoside (IPTG).
    268..295     -  terminator     rrnB T2 terminator: transcription terminator T2 from the E. coli rrnB gene
    427..470     +  terminator     rrnB T1 terminator: Escherichia coli rrnB; transcription terminator T1 from the E. coli rrnB gene
    517..553     -  CDS            lacZα (fragment): LacZα fragment of β-galactosidase; lacZ fragment
    569..668     +  protein_bind   attL1: mutant version of attL; recombination site for the Gateway® LR reaction LR Clonase™
    694..3213    +  CDS            RPP13L4: R13L4_ARATH - Also known as ZAR1 From Arabidopsis thaliana (Mouse-ear cress).
   3259..3358    -  protein_bind   attL2: mutant version of attL; recombination site for the Gateway® LR reaction LR Clonase™
   3376..3394    -  promoter       T7 promoter: promoter for bacteriophage T7 RNA polymerase
   3584..3607    +  promoter       Pc promoter (fragment): intI1 (promoter lies within the coding sequence); class 1 integron promoter
   3783..3839    +  CDS            GmR (fragment): gentamycin acetyltransferase; aacC1; confers resistance to gentamycin
   3846..4637    +  CDS            SmR: aminoglycoside adenylyltransferase (Murphy, 1985); aadA; confers resistance to spectinomycin and streptomycin
   4730..5318    +  rep_origin     ori: high-copy-number ColE1/pMB1/pBR322/pUC origin of replication
