[The description below was written by a language model from this plasmid's Addgene catalogue record and pLannotate feature annotations shown in this document.]
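Description:
pZA6 is a Golden Gate-compatible entry clone built in the pCR8/GW/D-TOPO backbone, carrying the coding sequence of the Nicotiana benthamiana NLR immune receptor ZAR1 (HOPZ-ACTIVATED RESISTANCE1). It is a small (about 5.4 kb) bacterial cloning plasmid, not an expression vector. It replicates at high copy number in E. coli from a ColE1/pUC-type origin and is selected with spectinomycin through the aadA (SmR) aminoglycoside adenylyltransferase gene. Short lacI, lacZα, gentamicin-resistance and integron Pc promoter fragments in the annotation are backbone remnants rather than functional units. The rrnB T1 and T2 terminators upstream of the cloning region insulate the insert from read-through transcription.

The ZAR1 open reading frame spans roughly 2.5 kb. The automated annotation labels it by homology to the Arabidopsis protein RPP13L4/ZAR1, but the catalogue lists the insert as the N. benthamiana gene. It carries a D481V substitution and retains its own stop codon, so it is meant to be assembled without a C-terminal fusion tag. The record does not state the effect of the mutation. The insert sits between attL1 and attL2 sites, so it could in principle also be moved by a Gateway LR reaction, and a T7 promoter lies just outside attL2. No plant promoter or terminator is present; these would be supplied by other modules during assembly. The specific Golden Gate restriction sites and overhangs are not annotated in the feature table. The plasmid belongs to a vector toolkit for studying the ZAR1 resistosome in N. benthamiana, where it serves as the coding-sequence module for building plant expression constructs of this ZAR1 variant.
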