Addgene plasmid #158484: pZA6
Purpose: Entry clone for Golden Gate assembly. Golden gate compatible N. benthamiana ZAR1 D481V with STOP codon
Depositing lab: Sophien Kamoun. Depositing organization: Sainsbury Laboratory, Norwich. Publication: A vector system for fast-forward studies of the HOPZ-ACTIVATED RESISTANCE1 (ZAR1) resistosome in the model plant Nicotiana benthamiana. Harant A, Pai H, Sakai T, Kamoun S, Adachi H. Plant Physiol. 2022 Jan 20;188(1):70-80. doi: 10.1093/plphys/kiab471. PubMed 34633454.
Backbone
  Vector backbone: pCR8/GW/D-TOPO
  Backbone manufacturer: https://www.thermofisher.com/order/catalog/product/K250020#/K250025
  Vector type: Golden Gate Entry Vector
Growth in bacteria
  Bacterial resistance: Spectinomycin, 50 μg/mL
  Growth temperature: 37°C
  Growth strain: DH5alpha
  Copy number: High Copy
Gene/Insert
  Gene/Insert name: ZAR1
  Species: N. benthamiana
  Mutation: D481V, STOP codon
  Cloning method: Gateway Cloning
Terms and licenses: Academic/Nonprofit Terms; Industry Terms: Not Available to Industry
How to cite: pZA6 was a gift from Sophien Kamoun (Addgene plasmid # 158484 ; http://n2t.net/addgene:158484 ; RRID:Addgene_158484)
